>Addgene plasmid #190434 | pSB1K3_M13ps | addgene full sequence | sequence record 374519 | Addgene NGS Result
GCGGCCGCTTCTAGGGA
[37 nt withheld, positions 18-54]
A
[37 nt withheld, positions 56-92]
ATTTTGTTAAAATTCGCGTTAAATTTTTGTTAAATCAGCTCATTTTTTAACCAATAGGCCGAAATCGGCA
AAATCCCTTATAAATCAAAAGAATAGCCCGAGATAGGGT
[37 nt withheld, positions 202-238]
AAAGAACGTGGACTCCAACGTCAAAGG
[137 nt withheld, positions 266-402]
G
[120 nt withheld, positions 404-523]
CGGGATCTCGACGCTCTCCCTTATGCGACTCCTGCATTAGGAAGCAGCCCAGTAGTAGGTTGAGGCCGTT
GAGCACCGCCGCCGCAAGGAATGGTGCATGCAAGGAGATGGCGCCCAACAGTCCCCCGGCCACGGGGCCT
GCCACCATACCCACGCCGAAACAAGCGCTCATGAGCCCGAAGTGGCGAGCCCGATCTTCCCCATCGGTGA
TGTCGGCGATATAGGCGCCAGCAACCGCACCTGTGGCGCCGGTGATGCCGGCCACGATGCGTCCGGCGTA
GAGGATCGAGATCGATCTCGATCCCGCGAAATTAATACGATGTACTAGTAGCGGCCGCTGCAGAAAATGA
AGTGAAGTTCCTATACTTTCTAGAGAATAGGAACTTCTATAGTGAGTCGAATAAGGGCGACACAAAATTT
ATTCTAAATGCATAATAAATACTGATAACATCTTATAGTTTGTATTATATTTTGTATTATCGTTGACATG
TATAATTTTGATATCAAAAACTGATTTTCCCTTTATTATTTTCGAGATTTATTTTCTTAATTCTCTTTAA
CAAACTAGAAATATTGTATATACAAAAAATCATAAATAATAGATGAATAGTTTAATTATAGGTGTTCATC
AATCGAAAAAGCAACGTATCTTATTTAAAGTGCGTTGCTTTTTTCTCATTTATAAGGTTAAATAATTCTC
ATATATCAAGCAAAGTGACAGGCGCCCTTAAATATTCTGACAAATGCTCTTTCCCTAAACTCCCCCCATA
AAAAAACCCGCCGAAGCGGGTTTTTACGTTATTTGCGGATTAACGATTACTCGTTATCAGAACCGCCCAG
GGGGCCCGAGCTTAAGACTGGCCGTCGTTTTACAACACAGAAAGAGTTTGTAGAAACGCAAAAAGGCCAT
CCGTCAGGGGCCTTCTGCTTAGTTTGATGCCTGGCAGTTCCCTACTCTCGCCTTCCGCTTCCTCGCTCAC
TGACTCGCTGCGCTCGGTCGTTCGGCTGCGGCGAGCGGTATCAGCTCACTCAAAGGCGGTAATACGGTTA
TCCACAGAATCAGGGGATAACGCAGGAAAGAACATGTGAGCAAAAGGCCAGCAAAAGGCCAGGAACCGTA
AAAAGGCCGCGTTGCTGGCGTTTTTCCATAGGCTCCGCCCCCCTGACGAGCATCACAAAAATCGACGCTC
AAGTCAGAGGTGGCGAAACCCGACAGGACTATAAAGATACCAGGCGTTTCCCCCTGGAAGCTCCCTCGTG
CGCTCTCCTGTTCCGACCCTGCCGCTTACCGGATACCTGTCCGCCTTTCTCCCTTCGGGAAGCGTGGCGC
TTTCTCATAGCTCACGCTGTAGGTATCTCAGTTCGGTGTAGGTCGTTCGCTCCAAGCTGGGCTGTGTGCA
CGAACCCCCCGTTCAGCCCGACCGCTGCGCCTTATCCGGTAACTATCGTCTTGAGTCCAACCCGGTAAGA
CACGACTTATCGCCACTGGCAGCAGCCACTGGTAACAGGATTAGCAGAGCGAGGTATGTAGGCGGTGCTA
CAGAGTTCTTGAAGTGGTGGGCTAACTACGGCTACACTAGAAGAACAGTATTTGGTATCTGCGCTCTGCT
GAAGCCAGTTACCTTCGGAAAAAGAGTTGGTAGCTCTTGATCCGGCAAACAAACCACCGCTGGTAGCGGT
GGTTTTTTTGTTTGCAAGCAGCAGATTACGCGCAGAAAAAAAGGATCTCAAGAAGATCCTTTGATCTTTT
CTACGGGGTCTGACGCTCAGTGGAACGACGCGCGCGTAACTCACGTTAAGGGATTTTGGTCATGAGCTTG
CGCCGTCCCGTCAAGTCAGCGTAATGCTCTGCTTAGAAAAACTCATCGAGCATCAAATGAAATTGCAATT
TATTCATATCAGGATTATCAATACCATATTTTTGAAAAAGCCGTTTCTGTAATGAAGGAGAAAACTCACC
GAGGCAGTTCCATAGGATGGCAAGATCCTGGTATCGGTCTGCGATTCCGACTCGTCCAACATCAATACAA
CCTATTAATTTCCCCTCGTCAAAAATAAGGTTATCAAGTGAGAAATCACCATGAGTGACGACTGAATCCG
GTGAGAATGGCAAAAGTTTATGCATTTCTTTCCAGACTTGTTCAACAGGCCAGCCATTACGCTCGTCATC
AAAATCACTCGCATCAACCAAACCGTTATTCATTCGTGATTGCGCCTGAGCGAGGCGAAATACGCGATCG
CTGTTAAAAGGACAATTACAAACAGGAATCGAGTGCAACCGGCGCAGGAACACTGCCAGCGCATCAACAA
TATTTTCACCTGAATCAGGATATTCTTCTAATACCTGGAACGCTGTTTTTCCGGGGATCGCAGTGGTGAG
TAACCATGCATCATCAGGAGTACGGATAAAATGCTTGATGGTCGGAAGTGGCATAAATTCCGTCAGCCAG
TTTAGTCTGACCATCTCATCTGTAACATCATTGGCAACGCTACCTTTGCCATGTTTCAGAAACAACTCTG
GCGCATCGGGCTTCCCATACAAGCGATAGATTGTCGCACCTGATTGCCCGACATTATCGCGAGCCCATTT
ATACCCATATAAATCAGCATCCATGTTGGAATTTAATCGCGGCCTCGACGTTTCCCGTTGAATATGGCTC
ATATTCTTCCTTTTTCAATATTATTGAAGCATTTATCAGGGTTATTGTCTCATGAGCGGATACATATTTG
AATGTATTTAGAAAAATAAACAAATAGGGGTCAGTGTTACAACCAATTAACCAATTCTGAACATTATCGC
GAGCCCATTTATACCTGAATATGGCTCATAACACCCCTTGTTTGCCTGGCGGCAGTAGCGCGGTGGTCCC
ACCTGACCCCATGCCGAACTCAGAAGTGAAACGCCGTAGCGCCGATGGTAGTGTGGGGACTCCCCATGCG
AGAGTAGGGAACTGCCAGGCATCAAATAAAACGAAAGGCTCAGTCGAAAGACTGGGCCTTTCGCCCGGGC
TAATTAGGGGGTGTCGCCCTTATTCGACTCTATAGTGAAGTTCCTATTCTCTAGAAAGTATAGGAACTTC
TGAAGTGGGGGAATTC
Features (pLannotate 1.2.2; 14 found; start..end, strand, type, name):
     18..523     -  rep_origin     M13 ori (sequence partly withheld): M13 bacteriophage origin of replication; arrow indicates direction of (+) strand synthesis
    531..810     -  CDS            TcR (fragment): tetracycline efflux protein; tet; confers resistance to tetracycline
    846..866     +  misc_feature   BioBrick suffix: universal suffix for all parts
    877..910     -  protein_bind   FRT (minimal): supports FLP-mediated excision but not integration (Turan and Bode, 2011) FLP recombinase from the Saccharomyces cerevisiae 2μ plasmid
   1380..1399    +  CDS            lacZα (fragment): LacZα fragment of β-galactosidase; lacZ fragment
   1424..1441    -  terminator     rrnB T2 terminator (fragment): transcription terminator T2 from the E. coli rrnB gene
   1666..2254    -  rep_origin     ori: high-copy-number ColE1/pMB1/pBR322/pUC origin of replication
   2376..3185    -  CDS            KanR: aminoglycoside phosphotransferase; aph(3')-Ia; confers resistance to kanamycin in bacteria or G418 (Geneticin®) in eukaryotes
   3188..3284    -  promoter       AmpR promoter (fragment): bla
   3314..3338    -  CDS            KanR (fragment): aminoglycoside phosphotransferase; aph(3')-Ia; confers resistance to kanamycin in bacteria or G418 (Geneticin®) in eukaryotes
   3367..3482    +  ncRNA          5S rRNA: Accession: RF00001 - 5S ribosomal RNA
   3486..3526    +  terminator     rrnB T1 terminator (fragment): transcription terminator T1 from the E. coli rrnB gene
   3570..3603    +  protein_bind   FRT (minimal): supports FLP-mediated excision but not integration (Turan and Bode, 2011) FLP recombinase from the Saccharomyces cerevisiae 2μ plasmid
   3614..14      +  misc_feature   BioBrick prefix (across the origin): BioBrick prefix for parts that start with "ATG"
