[The description below was written by a language model from this plasmid's Addgene catalogue record and pLannotate feature annotations shown in this document.]
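Description:
pSB1K3_M13ps is a small (about 3.6 kb) synthetic-biology plasmid in which the packaging signal of bacteriophage M13 has been cloned into the BioBrick assembly vector pSB1K3. It is maintained in E. coli at high copy number from a ColE1/pMB1/pUC-type origin and is selected with kanamycin through an aph(3')-Ia aminoglycoside phosphotransferase gene, which the annotation places downstream of a fragment of the bla (AmpR) promoter.

The insert lies between the BioBrick prefix and suffix and is annotated as an M13 origin region of roughly 500 bp, the part of the filamentous phage intergenic region that contains the packaging signal. A short fragment of a tetracycline resistance gene sits next to it, apparently carried over from the source of the insert; as a partial fragment it is not expected to confer resistance. Outside the cloning site are minimal FRT sites, which are substrates for FLP-mediated excision, and fragments of the rrnB T1 and T2 terminators with adjoining 5S rRNA sequence, elements that insulate the cloning site from transcription in the backbone. A tiny lacZα fragment is also detected. No promoter-driven cargo gene or reporter is annotated.

A plasmid with an M13 packaging signal acts as a phagemid: when M13 proteins are supplied in trans by a helper, it can be converted to single-stranded DNA, packaged into phage particles, secreted and delivered to recipient cells. The associated publication concerns phage-mediated intercellular CRISPRi for biocomputation in bacterial consortia, so this construct plausibly serves as a minimal packageable plasmid or a source of the packaging signal part, although the record states only that the signal was cloned into pSB1K3.
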