Addgene plasmid #190434: pSB1K3_M13ps
Purpose: M13 packaging signal cloned into the pSB1K3 vector.
Depositing lab: Manish Kushwaha. Depositing organization: INRAE Jouy-en-Josas. Publication: Phage-mediated intercellular CRISPRi for biocomputation in bacterial consortia. Pujar A, Pathania A, Hopper C, Pandi A, Calderon CR, Fugger M, Nowak T, Kushwaha M. Nucleic Acids Res. 2024 Dec 27:gkae1256. doi: 10.1093/nar/gkae1256. PubMed 39727169.
Backbone
  Vector backbone: pSB1K3
  Vector type: Synthetic Biology
Growth in bacteria
  Bacterial resistance: Kanamycin, 50 μg/mL
  Growth temperature: 37°C
  Growth strain: DH5alpha
  Copy number: High Copy
Gene/Insert
  Gene/Insert name: M13 packaging signal
  Species: Bacteriophage M13
Terms and licenses: Academic/Nonprofit Terms; Industry Terms: Not Available to Industry
Depositor comments: Please visit https://doi.org/10.1101/2024.09.02.610857 for bioRxiv preprint. Also see Pathania et al. bioRxiv 2022 (https://doi.org/10.1101/2022.05.11.491355) for related work.
How to cite: pSB1K3_M13ps was a gift from Manish Kushwaha (Addgene plasmid # 190434 ; http://n2t.net/addgene:190434 ; RRID:Addgene_190434)
